Addgene plasmid #157014: pD649-HAsp-MXRA5(Trunc3)-Fc(DAPA)-AviTag-6xHis
Purpose: Mammalian expression of cell-surface protein partial extracellular domain fused to Fc(DAPA)-Avi-6xHis. Protein is secreted from cells.
Depositing lab: Chris Garcia. Depositing organization: Stanford University. Publication: A Human IgSF Cell-Surface Interactome Reveals a Complex Network of Protein-Protein Interactions. Wojtowicz WM, Vielmetter J, Fernandes RA, Siepe DH, Eastman CL, Chisholm GB, Cox S, Klock H, Anderson PW, Rue SM, Miller JJ, Glaser SM, Bragstad ML, Vance J, Lam AW, Lesley SA, Zinn K, Garcia KC. Cell. 2020 Aug 20;182(4):1027-1043.e17. doi: 10.1016/j.cell.2020.07.025. PubMed 32822567.
Backbone
  Vector backbone: pD649
  Backbone size w/o insert (bp): 6106
  Vector type: Mammalian Expression
Growth in bacteria
  Bacterial resistance: Ampicillin, 100 μg/mL
  Growth temperature: 37°C
  Growth strain: DH5alpha
  Copy number: High Copy
Gene/Insert
  Gene/Insert name: MXRA5
  Species: H. sapiens (human)
  Insert size (bp): 2928
  Mutation: Fc region of human IgG contains D265A and P329A mutations (DAPA)
  Entrez Gene: MXRA5
  Promoter: CMV/SP6
  Tag / fusion protein: Fc(DAPA)-AviTag-6xHis (C terminal on backbone)
  Cloning method: Restriction Enzyme; 5′ cloning site GCGGCCGC (not destroyed); 3′ cloning site GGCGCGCC (not destroyed)
  Sequencing primers: 5′ ATTTAGGTGACACTATAG; 3′ CACGTACCAGTTGAACTTCACC
Resource information
  A portion of this plasmid was derived from a plasmid made by: synthesis by ThermoFisher
Terms and licenses: Academic/Nonprofit Terms; Industry Terms: Not Available to Industry
Depositor comments: Some plasmids in this collection may have an IS4-like element ISVsa5 family transposase upstream of the CMV promoter.
How to cite: pD649-HAsp-MXRA5(Trunc3)-Fc(DAPA)-AviTag-6xHis was a gift from Chris Garcia (Addgene plasmid # 157014 ; http://n2t.net/addgene:157014 ; RRID:Addgene_157014)
