[The description below was written by a language model from this plasmid's Addgene catalogue record and pLannotate feature annotations shown in this document.]
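Description:
pD649-HAsp-MXRA5(Trunc3)-Fc(DAPA)-AviTag-6xHis is a mammalian expression plasmid of about 9 kb, built on the pD649 backbone. It produces a secreted, tagged fragment of the human matrix-remodelling associated protein MXRA5. In E. coli it is maintained at high copy through a ColE1/pUC-type origin and selected with ampicillin via a full-length β-lactamase gene. The annotation also picks up short kanamycin-resistance, lacZα, rrnB terminator and f1 origin fragments, which appear to be backbone remnants. Downstream of the expression cassette, an SV40 early promoter and a bacterial EM7 promoter precede a puromycin N-acetyltransferase coding sequence, a short ble-like fragment and an SV40 polyadenylation signal. This arrangement could in principle allow puromycin selection in mammalian cells, although the record does not describe that use.

The expression cassette is driven by the CMV immediate-early enhancer and promoter, followed by a portion of CMV intron A. An SP6 promoter lies just upstream of the coding region. The name indicates an "HAsp" leader, and the feature table detects a partial match to an immunoglobulin heavy-chain signal sequence at that position. This leader directs secretion of the 2,928 bp MXRA5 insert, described as a partial extracellular domain ("Trunc3") and cloned between retained NotI and AscI sites. The insert is fused at its C-terminus to a human IgG1 Fc carrying the D265A and P329A (DAPA) substitutions, generally used to reduce Fc effector binding. An AviTag for site-specific biotinylation and a 6xHis tag for metal-affinity purification follow, and a bGH polyadenylation signal ends the cassette. The construct belongs to a collection used to map interactions among human cell-surface IgSF proteins. The depositor notes that some plasmids in the set may carry an IS4-like transposase upstream of the CMV promoter, but none is annotated here.
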