Features (pLannotate 1.2.2; 21 found; start..end, strand, type, name):
    119..143     -  CDS            KanR (fragment): aminoglycoside phosphotransferase; aph(3')-Ia; confers resistance to kanamycin
    254..842     +  rep_origin     ori: high-copy-number ColE1/pMB1/pBR322/pUC origin of replication
   1067..1084    +  terminator     rrnB T2 terminator (fragment): transcription terminator T2 from the E. coli rrnB gene
   1109..1128    -  CDS            lacZα (fragment): LacZα fragment of β-galactosidase; lacZ fragment
   1584..1600    +  protein_bind   lac operator: The lac repressor binds to the lac operator to inhibit transcription in E. coli. This inhibition can be relieved by adding lactose or isopropyl-β-D-thiogalactopyranoside (IPTG). lac repressor encoded by lacI
   1843..2146    +  enhancer       CMV enhancer: human cytomegalovirus immediate early enhancer
   2147..2350    +  promoter       CMV promoter: human cytomegalovirus (CMV) immediate early promoter
   2486..2529    +  intron         CMV intron (fragment): modified intron A from human cytomegalovirus
   2581..2599    +  promoter       SP6 promoter: promoter for bacteriophage SP6 RNA polymerase
   2603..2640    +  CDS            IgH signal sequence (fragment): signal sequence from the mouse immunoglobulin heavy chain variable region
   2749..5676    +  CDS            MXRA5 (fragment): MXRA5_HUMAN - Experimental evidence at protein level: Swiss-Prot protein existence level 1. In kidney, has anti-inflammatory and anti-fibrotic properties by limiting the induction of chemokines, fibronectin and collagen expression in response to TGB1 and pro-inflammatory stimuli. From Homo sapiens (Human).
   5692..6369    +  CDS            IGHG1 (fragment): IGHG1_HUMAN - Experimental evidence at protein level: Swiss-Prot protein existence level 1. Constant region of immunoglobulin heavy chains. Immunoglobulins, also known as antibodies, are membrane-bound or secreted glycoproteins produced by B lymphocytes. In the recognition phase of humoral immunity, the membrane-bound immunoglobulins serve as receptors which, upon binding of a specific antigen, trigger the clonal expansion and differentiation of B lymphocytes into immunoglobulins- secreting plasma cells. Secreted immunoglobulins mediate the effector phase of humoral immunity, which results in
   6584..6695    +  polyA_signal   bGH poly(A) signal: bovine growth hormone polyadenylation signal
   6696..6804    +  rep_origin     f1 ori (fragment): f1 bacteriophage origin of replication; arrow indicates direction of (+) strand synthesis
   6818..7147    +  promoter       SV40 promoter: SV40 enhancer and early promoter
   7195..7242    +  promoter       EM7 promoter: synthetic bacterial promoter&nbsp
   7261..7860    +  CDS            PuroR (fragment): puromycin N-acetyltransferase; pac from Streptomyces; confers resistance to puromycin
   7870..7995    +  CDS            ble (fragment): BLE_KLEPN - Experimental evidence at protein level: Swiss-Prot protein existence level 1. Binding protein with a strong affinity to the bleomycin family of antibiotics. Binds to CL990; an antimitotic-antibiotic compound. From Klebsiella pneumoniae.
   7990..8111    +  polyA_signal   SV40 poly(A) signal: SV40 polyadenylation signal
   8164..9024    -  CDS            AmpR: β-lactamase; bla; confers resistance to ampicillin, carbenicillin, and related antibiotics
   9027..89      -  promoter       AmpR promoter (fragment) (across the origin): bla
>Addgene plasmid #157014 | pD649-HAsp-MXRA5(Trunc3)-Fc(DAPA)-AviTag-6xHis | addgene full sequence | sequence record 454865 | Addgene NGS Result
TTTCAATATTATTGAAGCATTTATCAGGGTTATTGTCTCATGAGCGGATACATATTTGAATGTATTTAGA
AAAATAAACAAATAGGGGTCAGTGTTACAACCAATTAACCAATTCTGAACATTATCGCGAGCCCATTTAT
ACCTGAATATGGCTCATAACACCCCTTGCTCATGACCAAAATCCCTTAACGTGAGTTACGCGCGCGTCGT
TCCACTGAGCGTCAGACCCCGTAGAAAAGATCAAAGGATCTTCTTGAGATCCTTTTTTTCTGCGCGTAAT
CTGCTGCTTGCAAACAAAAAAACCACCGCTACCAGCGGTGGTTTGTTTGCCGGATCAAGAGCTACCAACT
CTTTTTCCGAAGGTAACTGGCTTCAGCAGAGCGCAGATACCAAATACTGTTCTTCTAGTGTAGCCGTAGT
TAGCCCACCACTTCAAGAACTCTGTAGCACCGCCTACATACCTCGCTCTGCTAATCCTGTTACCAGTGGC
TGCTGCCAGTGGCGATAAGTCGTGTCTTACCGGGTTGGACTCAAGACGATAGTTACCGGATAAGGCGCAG
CGGTCGGGCTGAACGGGGGGTTCGTGCACACAGCCCAGCTTGGAGCGAACGACCTACACCGAACTGAGAT
ACCTACAGCGTGAGCTATGAGAAAGCGCCACGCTTCCCGAAGGGAGAAAGGCGGACAGGTATCCGGTAAG
CGGCAGGGTCGGAACAGGAGAGCGCACGAGGGAGCTTCCAGGGGGAAACGCCTGGTATCTTTATAGTCCT
GTCGGGTTTCGCCACCTCTGACTTGAGCGTCGATTTTTGTGATGCTCGTCAGGGGGGCGGAGCCTATGGA
AAAACGCCAGCAACGCGGCCTTTTTACGGTTCCTGGCCTTTTGCTGGCCTTTTGCTCACATGTTCTTTCC
TGCGTTATCCCCTGATTCTGTGGATAACCGTATTACCGCCTTTGAGTGAGCTGATACCGCTCGCCGCAGC
CGAACGACCGAGCGCAGCGAGTCAGTGAGCGAGGAAGCGGAAGGCGAGAGTAGGGAACTGCCAGGCATCA
AACTAAGCAGAAGGCCCCTGACGGATGGCCTTTTTGCGTTTCTACAAACTCTTTCTGTGTTGTAAAACGA
CGGCCAGTCTTAAGCTCGGGCCCCCTGGGCGGTTCTGATAACGAGTAATCGTTAATCCGCAAATAACGTA
AAAACCCGCTTCGGCGGGTTTTTTTATGGGGGGAGTTTAGGGAAAGAGCATTTGTCAGAATATTTAAGGG
CGCCTGTCACTTTGCTTGATATATGAGAATTATTTAACCTTATAAATGAGAAAAAAGCAACGCACTTTAA
ATAAGATACGTTGCTTTTTCGATTGATGAACACCTATAATTAAACTATTCATCTATTATTTATGATTTTT
TGTATATACAATATTTCTAGTTTGTTAAAGAGAATTAAGAAAATAAATCTCGAAAATAATAAAGGGAAAA
TCAGTTTTTGATATCAAAATTATACATGTCAACGATAATACAAAATATAATACAAACTATAAGATGTTAT
CAGTATTTATTATCATTTAGAATAAATTTTGTGTCGCCCTTAATTGTGAGCGGATAACAATTACGAGCTT
CATGCACAGTGGCGTTGACTCAATATTGGCCATTAGCCATATTATTCATTGGTTATATAGCATAAATCAA
TATTGGCTATTGGCCATTGCATACGTTGTATCTATATCATAATATGTACATTTATATTGGCTCATGTCCA
ATATGACCGCCATGTTGGCATTGATTATTGACTAGTTATTAATAGTAATCAATTACGGGGTCATTAGTTC
ATAGCCCATATATGGAGTTCCGCGTTACATAACTTACGGTAAATGGCCCGCCTGGCTGACCGCCCAACGA
CCCCCGCCCATTGACGTCAATAATGACGTATGTTCCCATAGTAACGCCAATAGGGACTTTCCATTGACGT
CAATGGGTGGAGTATTTACGGTAAACTGCCCACTTGGCAGTACATCAAGTGTATCATATGCCAAGTACGC
CCCCTATTGACGTCAATGACGGTAAATGGCCCGCCTGGCATTATGCCCAGTACATGACCTTATGGGACTT
TCCTACTTGGCAGTACATCTACGTATTAGTCATCGCTATTACCATGGTGATGCGGTTTTGGCAGTACATC
AATGGGCGTGGATAGCGGTTTGACTCACGGGGATTTCCAAGTCTCCACCCCATTGACGTCAATGGGAGTT
TGTTTTGGCACCAAAATCAACGGGACTTTCCAAAATGTCGTAACAACTCCGCCCCATTGACGCAAATGGG
CGGTAGGCGTGTACGGTGGGAGGTCTATATAAGCAGAGCTCGTTTAGTGAACCGTCAGATCGCCTGGAGA
CGCCATCCACGCTGTTTTGACCTCCATAGAAGACACCGGGACCGATCCAGCCTCCGCGGCCGGGAACGGT
GCATTGGAACGCGGATTCCCCGTGCCAAGAGTGACGTAAGTACCGCCTATAGAGTCTATAGGCCCACCCC
CTTGGCTTCGTTAGAACGCGGCTACAATTAATACATAACCTTATGTATCATACACATACGATTTAGGTGA
CACTATAGAATAACATCCACTTTGCCTTTCTCTCCACAGGTGTCCACTCCCAGGTCCAACTGCACCTCGG
TTCTATCGAAAACGCGCCTGCTAGCGCCACCATGAAGACCATCATTGCCCTGAGCTACATCTTCTGCCTG
GTGTTCGCTGCGGCCGCCCCTCAGATTCTGACAAAGTCTCCTCAGACCGTGTCCGTGACCGCCGAGACAG
ATACAGTGTTTCCTTGCGAGGCCACCGGCAAGCCTAAGCCTTTTGTGACCTGGACCAAAGTGTCCACAGG
CGCCCTGATGACCCCTAACACCAGAATCCAGAGATTCGAGGTGCTGAAGAACGGCACCCTGGTCATCAGA
AAGGTGCAGGTCCAGGACAGAGGCCAGTACATGTGTACCGCCTCTAACCTGCACGGCCTGGACAGAATGG
TGGTGCTGCTGTCTGTGACAGTGCAGCAGCCACAGATCCTGGCCAGCCACTATCAGGATGTGACCGTGTA
CCTGGGCGACACAATCGCCATGGAATGTCTGGCCAAGGGCACCCCTGCTCCTCAGATCAGCTGGATCTTC
CCCGATCGGAGAGTGTGGCAGACAGTGTCTCCTGTGGAAGGCAGAATCACCCTGCACGAGAACAGAACCC
TGAGCATCAAAGAGGCCAGCTTCAGCGACCGGGGCGTGTACAAATGTGTGGCCTCTAATGCCGCTGGCGC
CGATTCTCTGGCCATCAGACTTCATGTTGCCGCTCTGCCTCCAGTGATCCACCAAGAGAAGCTGGAAAAC
ATCAGCCTGCCACCTGGCCTGTCCATCCACATCCACTGTACAGCCAAAGCCGCTCCTCTGCCTTCTGTTA
GATGGGTGCTCGGCGACGGCACACAGATCAGACCATCTCAGTTTCTGCACGGCAACCTGTTCGTGTTCCC
CAATGGCACCCTGTACATCCGGAATCTGGCCCCTAAGGACAGCGGCAGATATGAGTGTGTGGCCGCCAAT
CTCGTGGGCAGCGCTAGAAGAACTGTGCAGCTGAATGTGCAGAGAGCCGCCGCTAACGCCAGGATTACAG
GCACAAGCCCCAGACGGACAGACGTCCGATATGGCGGCACACTGAAACTGGACTGTAGCGCCTCTGGCGA
CCCTTGGCCTAGAATCCTTTGGAGACTGCCCAGCAAGCGGATGATCGACGCCCTGTTCAGCTTCGACAGC
CGGATCAAAGTGTTCGCCAACGGAACACTGGTGGTCAAGAGCGTGACAGACAAGGACGCCGGCGATTATC
TGTGCGTGGCCAGAAACAAAGTGGGCGACGACTACGTGGTGCTGAAAGTGGACGTTGTGATGAAGCCCGC
CAAGATCGAGCACAAAGAAGAGAACGACCACAAGGTGTTCTACGGCGGCGATCTGAAGGTGGACTGTGTG
GCCACTGGACTGCCCAATCCTGAGATCTCTTGGAGCCTGCCTGATGGCAGCCTGGTCAACAGCTTCATGC
AGTCCGATGACAGCGGCGGCAGGACCAAGAGATACGTGGTGTTCAACAACGGGACCCTGTACTTCAACGA
AGTGGGCATGAGAGAAGAGGGCGACTACACCTGTTTCGCCGAGAATCAAGTGGGCAAAGACGAGATGAGA
GTCCGCGTGAAGGTTGTGACAGCCCCTGCCACCATCCGGAACAAGACATATCTGGCCGTTCAGGTGCCAT
ACGGCGACGTGGTCACAGTGGCTTGTGAAGCCAAAGGCGAGCCCATGCCTAAAGTGACCTGGCTGAGCCC
CACCAACAAAGTGATCCCTACCAGCAGCGAGAAGTACCAGATCTACCAGGACGGAACCCTGCTGATCCAG
AAGGCCCAGAGAAGCGACTCCGGCAACTACACATGCCTCGTGCGAAATTCTGCCGGCGAGGACAGAAAGA
CCGTGTGGATTCATGTGAACGTGCAGCCTCCAAAGATCAACGGCAACCCCAATCCTATCACCACCGTGCG
GGAAATTGCTGCTGGCGGCAGCAGAAAGCTGATCGATTGCAAGGCCGAGGGCATCCCCACACCTAGAGTT
CTGTGGGCTTTTCCTGAGGGCGTTGTGCTGCCTGCTCCTTACTACGGCAATCGGATCACCGTGCATGGCA
ACGGAAGCCTGGACATCAGATCCCTGAGAAAGTCCGACAGCGTGCAGCTCGTGTGCATGGCTAGAAATGA
AGGCGGCGAGGCCAGACTGATCCTGCAGCTTACAGTGCTGGAACCCATGGAAAAGCCTATCTTTCACGAC
CCCATCTCCGAGAAGATCACCGCCATGGCCGGACACACAATCAGCCTGAATTGCTCTGCCGCCGGAACAC
CTACACCTTCTCTTGTCTGGGTGCTGCCCAACGGCACAGATCTGCAGTCTGGACAGCAGCTGCAGCGGTT
CTATCACAAGGCCGACGGAATGCTGCACATCAGCGGACTGAGTAGTGTGGACGCAGGCGCTTACAGATGC
GTGGCACGAAATGCCGCAGGACACACCGAAAGACTGGTGTCCCTGAAAGTCGGACTGAAGCCCGAGGCCA
ACAAGCAGTACCACAACCTGGTGTCCATCATCAACGGCGAGACACTGAAGCTGCCCTGTACACCTCCTGG
TGCCGGCCAGGGAAGATTTTCCTGGACACTGCCTAACGGCATGCACCTGGAAGGACCTCAGACACTGGGA
AGAGTGTCCCTGCTGGACAATGGAACCCTGACAGTGCGCGAGGCCTCCGTGTTTGATAGAGGCACCTACG
TGTGCCGGATGGAAACAGAGTACGGCCCCAGCGTGACCAGCATTCCTGTGATCGTGATCGCCTATCCTCC
ACGGATCACCAGCGAGCCCACACCTGTGATCTACACCAGACCTGGCAACACCGTGAAGCTCAACTGTATG
GCCATGGGCATCCCTAAGGCCGACATCACATGGGAGCTGCCCGATAAGTCTCACCTGAAAGCTGGCGTGC
AGGCCAGGCTGTACGGCAACAGATTTCTGCATCCTCAAGGCAGCCTGACCATCCAGCACGCCACACAGAG
AGATGCCGGCTTCTACAAGTGCATGGCCAAGAACATCCTGGGCAGCGACAGCAAGACCACCTACATCCAT
GTGTTTGGCGCGCCGGGCGGCGACAAGACCCACACCTGCCCCCCCTGCCCAGCTCCAGAACTGCTGGGAG
GGCCTTCCGTGTTCCTGTTCCCCCCCAAGCCCAAGGACACCCTGATGATCAGCAGGACCCCCGAGGTGAC
CTGCGTGGTGGTGGCCGTGTCCCACGAGGACCCAGAGGTGAAGTTCAACTGGTACGTGGACGGCGTGGAG
GTGCACAACGCCAAGACCAAGCCCAGAGAGGAGCAGTACAACAGCACCTACAGGGTGGTGTCCGTGCTGA
CCGTGCTGCACCAGGACTGGCTGAACGGCAAAGAATACAAGTGCAAAGTCTCCAACAAGGCCCTGGCTGC
CCCAATCGAAAAGACAATCAGCAAGGCCAAGGGCCAGCCACGGGAGCCCCAGGTGTACACCCTGCCCCCC
AGCCGGGAGGAGATGACCAAGAACCAGGTGTCCCTGACCTGTCTGGTGAAGGGCTTCTACCCCAGCGATA
TCGCCGTGGAGTGGGAGAGCAACGGCCAGCCCGAGAACAACTACAAGACCACCCCCCCAGTGCTGGACAG
CGACGGCAGCTTCTTCCTGTACAGCAAGCTGACCGTGGACAAGTCCAGGTGGCAGCAGGGCAACGTGTTC
AGCTGCAGCGTGATGCACGAGGCCCTGCACAACCACTACACCCAGAAGTCCCTGAGCCTGAGCCCCGGCG
GCAGCGGTCTTAATGATATTTTCGAGGCTCAGAAGATTGAGTGGCATGAACACCACCACCATCACCACTA
AGGCCGGCCTGTAGTCACTGGCACAACGCGTTACCCGGTAAGCCAATCGGGTATACACGGTCGTCATACT
GCAGACAGGGTTCTTCTACTTTGCAAGATAGTCTTGAGTAGTAAAATAAATAGATAGAGAAAATCAGCCT
CGACTGTGCCTTCTAGTTGCCAGCCATCTGTTGTTTGCCCCTCCCCCGTGCCTTCCTTGACCCTGGAAGG
TGCCACTCCCACTGTCCTTTCCTAATAAAATGAGGAAATTGCATCACAACACTCAACCCTATCTCGGTCT
ATTCTTTTGATTTATAAGGGATTTTGCCGATTTCGGCCTATTGGTTAAAAAATGAGCTGATTTAACAAAA
ATTTAACGCGAATTAATTCTGTGGAATGTGTGTCAGTTAGGGTGTGGAAAGTCCCCAGGCTCCCCAGCAG
GCAGAAGTATGCAAAGCATGCATCTCAATTAGTCAGCAACCAGGTGTGGAAAGTCCCCAGGCTCCCCAGC
AGGCAGAAGTATGCAAAGCATGCATCTCAATTAGTCAGCAACCATAGTCCCGCCCCTAACTCCGCCCATC
CCGCCCCTAACTCCGCCCAGTTCCGCCCATTCTCCGCCCCATGGCTGACTAATTTTTTTTATTTATGCAG
AGGCCGAGGCCGCCTCTGCCTCTGAGCTATTCCAGAAGTAGTGAGGAGGCTTTTTTGGAGGCCTAGGCTT
TTGCAAAAAGCTCCCGGGAGCTTGTATATCCATTTTCGGATCTGATCAGCACGTGTTGACAATTAATCAT
CGGCATAGTATATCGGCATAGTATAATACGACAAGGTGAGGAACTAAACCATGACCGAGTACAAGCCCAC
GGTGCGCCTCGCCACCCGCGACGACGTCCCCAGGGCCGTACGCACCCTCGCCGCCGCGTTCGCCGACTAC
CCCGCCACGCGCCACACCGTCGATCCGGACCGCCACATCGAGCGGGTCACCGAGCTGCAAGAACTCTTCC
TCACGCGCGTCGGGCTCGACATCGGCAAGGTGTGGGTCGCGGACGACGGCGCCGCGGTGGCGGTCTGGAC
CACGCCGGAGAGCGTCGAAGCGGGGGCGGTGTTCGCCGAGATCGGCCCGCGCATGGCCGAGTTGAGCGGT
TCCCGGCTGGCCGCGCAGCAACAGATGGAAGGCCTCCTGGCGCCGCACCGGCCCAAGGAGCCCGCGTGGT
TCCTGGCCACCGTCGGCGTCTCGCCCGACCACCAGGGCAAGGGTCTGGGCAGCGCCGTCGTGCTCCCCGG
AGTGGAGGCGGCCGAGCGCGCCGGGGTGCCCGCCTTCCTGGAGACATCCGCGCCCCGCAACCTCCCCTTC
TACGAGCGGCTCGGCTTCACCGTCACCGCCGACGTCGAGGTGCCCGAAGGACCGCGCACCTGGTGCATGA
CCCGCAAGCCCGGTGCCTGACACGTGCTACGAGATTTCGATTCCACCGCCGCCTTCTATGAAAGGTTGGG
CTTCGGAATCGTTTTCCGGGACGCCGGCTGGATGATCCTCCAGCGCGGGGATCTCATGCTGGAGTTCTTC
GCCCACCCCAACTTGTTTATTGCAGCTTATAATGGTTACAAATAAAGCAATAGCATCACAAATTTCACAA
ATAAAGCATTTTTTTCACTGCATTCTAGTTGTGGTTTGTCCAAACTCATCAATGTATCTTATCATGTCTG
TATACCGTCGACCTCTAGCTAGAGCTTGGCGTAATCATGGTCATTACCAATGCTTAATCAGTGAGGCACC
TATCTCAGCGATCTGTCTATTTCGTTCATCCATAGTTGCCTGACTCCCCGTCGTGTAGATAACTACGATA
CGGGAGGGCTTACCATCTGGCCCCAGCGCTGCGATGATACCGCGAGAACCACGCTCACCGGCTCCGGATT
TATCAGCAATAAACCAGCCAGCCGGAAGGGCCGAGCGCAGAAGTGGTCCTGCAACTTTATCCGCCTCCAT
CCAGTCTATTAATTGTTGCCGGGAAGCTAGAGTAAGTAGTTCGCCAGTTAATAGTTTGCGCAACGTTGTT
GCCATCGCTACAGGCATCGTGGTGTCACGCTCGTCGTTTGGTATGGCTTCATTCAGCTCCGGTTCCCAAC
GATCAAGGCGAGTTACATGATCCCCCATGTTGTGCAAAAAAGCGGTTAGCTCCTTCGGTCCTCCGATCGT
TGTCAGAAGTAAGTTGGCCGCAGTGTTATCACTCATGGTTATGGCAGCACTGCATAATTCTCTTACTGTC
ATGCCATCCGTAAGATGCTTTTCTGTGACTGGTGAGTACTCAACCAAGTCATTCTGAGAATAGTGTATGC
GGCGACCGAGTTGCTCTTGCCCGGCGTCAATACGGGATAATACCGCGCCACATAGCAGAACTTTAAAAGT
GCTCATCATTGGAAAACGTTCTTCGGGGCGAAAACTCTCAAGGATCTTACCGCTGTTGAGATCCAGTTCG
ATGTAACCCACTCGTGCACCCAACTGATCTTCAGCATCTTTTACTTTCACCAGCGTTTCTGGGTGAGCAA
AAACAGGAAGGCAAAATGCCGCAAAAAAGGGAATAAGGGCGACACGGAAATGTTGAATACTCATATTCTT
CCTT
