>Addgene plasmid #157014 | pD649-HAsp-MXRA5(Trunc3)-Fc(DAPA)-AviTag-6xHis | depositor partial sequence | sequence record 303138 | insert (extracellular domain truncation)
CCTCAGATTCTGACAAAGTCTCCTCAGACCGTGTCCGTGACCGCCGAGACAGATACAGTGTTTCCTTGCG
AGGCCACCGGCAAGCCTAAGCCTTTTGTGACCTGGACCAAAGTGTCCACAGGCGCCCTGATGACCCCTAA
CACCAGAATCCAGAGATTCGAGGTGCTGAAGAACGGCACCCTGGTCATCAGAAAGGTGCAGGTCCAGGAC
AGAGGCCAGTACATGTGTACCGCCTCTAACCTGCACGGCCTGGACAGAATGGTGGTGCTGCTGTCTGTGA
CAGTGCAGCAGCCACAGATCCTGGCCAGCCACTATCAGGATGTGACCGTGTACCTGGGCGACACAATCGC
CATGGAATGTCTGGCCAAGGGCACCCCTGCTCCTCAGATCAGCTGGATCTTCCCCGATCGGAGAGTGTGG
CAGACAGTGTCTCCTGTGGAAGGCAGAATCACCCTGCACGAGAACAGAACCCTGAGCATCAAAGAGGCCA
GCTTCAGCGACCGGGGCGTGTACAAATGTGTGGCCTCTAATGCCGCTGGCGCCGATTCTCTGGCCATCAG
ACTTCATGTTGCCGCTCTGCCTCCAGTGATCCACCAAGAGAAGCTGGAAAACATCAGCCTGCCACCTGGC
CTGTCCATCCACATCCACTGTACAGCCAAAGCCGCTCCTCTGCCTTCTGTTAGATGGGTGCTCGGCGACG
GCACACAGATCAGACCATCTCAGTTTCTGCACGGCAACCTGTTCGTGTTCCCCAATGGCACCCTGTACAT
CCGGAATCTGGCCCCTAAGGACAGCGGCAGATATGAGTGTGTGGCCGCCAATCTCGTGGGCAGCGCTAGA
AGAACTGTGCAGCTGAATGTGCAGAGAGCCGCCGCTAACGCCAGGATTACAGGCACAAGCCCCAGACGGA
CAGACGTCCGATATGGCGGCACACTGAAACTGGACTGTAGCGCCTCTGGCGACCCTTGGCCTAGAATCCT
TTGGAGACTGCCCAGCAAGCGGATGATCGACGCCCTGTTCAGCTTCGACAGCCGGATCAAAGTGTTCGCC
AACGGAACACTGGTGGTCAAGAGCGTGACAGACAAGGACGCCGGCGATTATCTGTGCGTGGCCAGAAACA
AAGTGGGCGACGACTACGTGGTGCTGAAAGTGGACGTTGTGATGAAGCCCGCCAAGATCGAGCACAAAGA
AGAGAACGACCACAAGGTGTTCTACGGCGGCGATCTGAAGGTGGACTGTGTGGCCACTGGACTGCCCAAT
CCTGAGATCTCTTGGAGCCTGCCTGATGGCAGCCTGGTCAACAGCTTCATGCAGTCCGATGACAGCGGCG
GCAGGACCAAGAGATACGTGGTGTTCAACAACGGGACCCTGTACTTCAACGAAGTGGGCATGAGAGAAGA
GGGCGACTACACCTGTTTCGCCGAGAATCAAGTGGGCAAAGACGAGATGAGAGTCCGCGTGAAGGTTGTG
ACAGCCCCTGCCACCATCCGGAACAAGACATATCTGGCCGTTCAGGTGCCATACGGCGACGTGGTCACAG
TGGCTTGTGAAGCCAAAGGCGAGCCCATGCCTAAAGTGACCTGGCTGAGCCCCACCAACAAAGTGATCCC
TACCAGCAGCGAGAAGTACCAGATCTACCAGGACGGAACCCTGCTGATCCAGAAGGCCCAGAGAAGCGAC
TCCGGCAACTACACATGCCTCGTGCGAAATTCTGCCGGCGAGGACAGAAAGACCGTGTGGATTCATGTGA
ACGTGCAGCCTCCAAAGATCAACGGCAACCCCAATCCTATCACCACCGTGCGGGAAATTGCTGCTGGCGG
CAGCAGAAAGCTGATCGATTGCAAGGCCGAGGGCATCCCCACACCTAGAGTTCTGTGGGCTTTTCCTGAG
GGCGTTGTGCTGCCTGCTCCTTACTACGGCAATCGGATCACCGTGCATGGCAACGGAAGCCTGGACATCA
GATCCCTGAGAAAGTCCGACAGCGTGCAGCTCGTGTGCATGGCTAGAAATGAAGGCGGCGAGGCCAGACT
GATCCTGCAGCTTACAGTGCTGGAACCCATGGAAAAGCCTATCTTTCACGACCCCATCTCCGAGAAGATC
ACCGCCATGGCCGGACACACAATCAGCCTGAATTGCTCTGCCGCCGGAACACCTACACCTTCTCTTGTCT
GGGTGCTGCCCAACGGCACAGATCTGCAGTCTGGACAGCAGCTGCAGCGGTTCTATCACAAGGCCGACGG
AATGCTGCACATCAGCGGACTGAGTAGTGTGGACGCAGGCGCTTACAGATGCGTGGCACGAAATGCCGCA
GGACACACCGAAAGACTGGTGTCCCTGAAAGTCGGACTGAAGCCCGAGGCCAACAAGCAGTACCACAACC
TGGTGTCCATCATCAACGGCGAGACACTGAAGCTGCCCTGTACACCTCCTGGTGCCGGCCAGGGAAGATT
TTCCTGGACACTGCCTAACGGCATGCACCTGGAAGGACCTCAGACACTGGGAAGAGTGTCCCTGCTGGAC
AATGGAACCCTGACAGTGCGCGAGGCCTCCGTGTTTGATAGAGGCACCTACGTGTGCCGGATGGAAACAG
AGTACGGCCCCAGCGTGACCAGCATTCCTGTGATCGTGATCGCCTATCCTCCACGGATCACCAGCGAGCC
CACACCTGTGATCTACACCAGACCTGGCAACACCGTGAAGCTCAACTGTATGGCCATGGGCATCCCTAAG
GCCGACATCACATGGGAGCTGCCCGATAAGTCTCACCTGAAAGCTGGCGTGCAGGCCAGGCTGTACGGCA
ACAGATTTCTGCATCCTCAAGGCAGCCTGACCATCCAGCACGCCACACAGAGAGATGCCGGCTTCTACAA
GTGCATGGCCAAGAACATCCTGGGCAGCGACAGCAAGACCACCTACATCCATGTGTTT
